Addgene plasmid #195532: pAAV-CAG-DIO-Ace-mNeon2-Kv2.1PR
Purpose: Cre-dependent expression of a green fluorescent, negative response-polarity voltage indicator; soma-targeted
Depositing lab: Vincent Pieribone. Depositing organization: John B. Pierce Laboratory. Publication: Dual-polarity voltage imaging of the concurrent dynamics of multiple neuron types. Kannan M, Vasan G, Haziza S, Huang C, Chrapkiewicz R, Luo J, Cardin JA, Schnitzer MJ, Pieribone VA. Science. 2022 Nov 4;378(6619):eabm8797. doi: 10.1126/science.abm8797. Epub 2022 Nov 4. PubMed 36378956.
Backbone
  Vector backbone: pAAV-CAG
  Vector type: Mammalian Expression, AAV, Cre/Lox
Growth in bacteria
  Bacterial resistance: Ampicillin, 100 μg/mL
  Growth temperature: 37°C
  Growth strain: NEB Stable
  Copy number: High Copy
Gene/Insert
  Gene/Insert name: Ace-mNeon2-Kv2.1 proximal restriction sequence
  Species: Synthetic
  Mutation: Ace-mNeon 81S; SY linker
  GenBank ID: OM687163
  Promoter: CAG
  Cloning method: Restriction Enzyme; 5′ cloning site AscI (unknown if destroyed); 3′ cloning site NheI (unknown if destroyed)
  Sequencing primers: 5′ CTCTAGAGCCTCTGCTAACC; 3′ GGCCACAACTCCTCATAAAGAGACAG
Terms and licenses: Academic/Nonprofit Terms; Industry Terms: Not Available to Industry
How to cite: pAAV-CAG-DIO-Ace-mNeon2-Kv2.1PR was a gift from Vincent Pieribone (Addgene plasmid # 195532 ; http://n2t.net/addgene:195532 ; RRID:Addgene_195532)
