[The description below was written by a language model from this plasmid's Addgene catalogue record and pLannotate feature annotations shown in this document.]
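Description:
pAAV-CAG-DIO-Ace-mNeon2-Kv2.1PR is an AAV transfer plasmid built on a pAAV-CAG backbone for Cre-dependent mammalian expression of a genetically encoded voltage indicator. It is maintained in bacteria as a high-copy plasmid through a ColE1/pUC-type origin and selected with ampicillin via the β-lactamase gene; an f1 phage origin is also present. AAV2 inverted terminal repeats flank the expression cassette so that it can be packaged into recombinant AAV. In the annotated sequence (a partial NGS assembly of 7,340 nt) the downstream ITR is called in full, whereas the upstream one appears only as short fragments.

Expression is driven by the CAG promoter, annotated as the CMV enhancer, the chicken β-actin promoter and a chimeric intron. Downstream lies a DIO (double-inverted open reading frame) cassette: paired lox2272 and loxP sites in opposing orientation bracket the coding sequence, which sits on the reverse strand relative to the promoter. Without Cre no functional transcript is made; Cre recombination at the two incompatible lox pairs inverts the insert and locks it in the sense orientation.

The synthetic insert, Ace-mNeon2, is recorded as an Ace-mNeon variant carrying an 81S mutation and an SY linker. It ends in the proximal restriction sequence of the Kv2.1 potassium channel (annotated as a rat Kcnb1 fragment), which confines the sensor to the soma. The feature table identifies mNeonGreen and the Kv2.1 fragment, but leaves the remaining stretch of the inverted cassette, presumably the Ace portion, unannotated. A WPRE and a bovine growth hormone polyadenylation signal follow to enhance transcript stability and processing. The indicator is green fluorescent with negative response polarity, and the construct is intended for voltage imaging in Cre-defined neuron populations.
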