Features (pLannotate 1.2.2; 24 found; start..end, strand, type, name):
     12..39      +  repeat_region  AAV2 ITR (fragment): inverted terminal repeat of adeno-associated virus serotype 2 inverted
     68..95      +  repeat_region  AAV2 ITR (fragment): inverted terminal repeat of adeno-associated virus serotype 2 inverted
    134..513     +  enhancer       CMV enhancer: human cytomegalovirus immediate early enhancer
    515..792     +  promoter       chicken β-actin promoter: No description available
    793..1809    +  intron         chimeric intron: chimera between introns from chicken β-actin and rabbit β-globin
   1807..1863    +  CDS            HBB (fragment): HBB_LEPEU - Experimental evidence at protein level: Swiss-Prot protein existence level 1. Involved in oxygen transport from the lung to the various peripheral tissues. From Lepus europaeus (European hare).
   1876..1909    +  protein_bind   lox2272: Cre-mediated recombination occurs in the 8-bp core sequence (GGATACTT). lox2272 sites are compatible with each other, but incompatible with loxP or loxN sites (Lee and Saito, 1988). Cre recombinase
   1910..1959    -  intron         β-globin intron (fragment): internally truncated intron from human β-globin
   1960..1993    +  protein_bind   loxP: Cre-mediated recombination occurs in the 8-bp core sequence (GCATACAT). Cre recombinase
   2003..2278    -  CDS            Kcnb1 (fragment): KCNB1_RAT - Experimental evidence at protein level: Swiss-Prot protein existence level 1. Voltage-gated potassium channel that mediates transmembrane potassium transport in excitable membranes, primarily in the brain, but also in the pancreas and cardiovascular system. Contributes to the regulation of the action potential (AP) repolarization, duration and frequency of repetitive AP firing in neurons, muscle cells and endocrine cells and plays a role in homeostatic attenuation of electrical excitability throughout the brain (PubMed:10024359, PubMed:10618149, PubMed:12451110, PubMed:17379638, Pu
   2279..2953    -  CDS            mNeonGreen: mNeonGreen is a basic (constitutively fluorescent) green/yellow fluorescent protein published in 2013, derived from Branchiostoma lanceolatum. It is reported to be a very rapidly-maturing monomer with moderate acid sensitivity.
   3646..3679    -  protein_bind   lox2272: Cre-mediated recombination occurs in the 8-bp core sequence (GGATACTT). lox2272 sites are compatible with each other, but incompatible with loxP or loxN sites (Lee and Saito, 1988). Cre recombinase
   3680..3729    -  intron         β-globin intron (fragment): internally truncated intron from human β-globin
   3730..3763    -  protein_bind   loxP: Cre-mediated recombination occurs in the 8-bp core sequence (GCATACAT). Cre recombinase
   3781..4369    +  misc_feature   WPRE: woodchuck hepatitis virus posttranscriptional regulatory element
   4377..4601    +  polyA_signal   bGH poly(A) signal: bovine growth hormone polyadenylation signal
   4603..4743    +  repeat_region  AAV2 ITR: inverted terminal repeat of adeno-associated virus serotype 2 inverted
   4748..4799    -  misc_feature   bom (fragment): basis of mobility region from pBR322
   4818..5273    +  rep_origin     f1 ori (sequence partly withheld): f1 bacteriophage origin of replication; arrow indicates direction of (+) strand synthesis
   5274..5323    -  misc_feature   bom (fragment): basis of mobility region from pBR322
   5425..5460    -  CDS            rop (fragment): Rop protein, which maintains plasmids at low copy number; rop
   5555..5659    +  promoter       AmpR promoter: bla
   5660..6520    +  CDS            AmpR: β-lactamase; bla; confers resistance to ampicillin, carbenicillin, and related antibiotics
   6691..7279    +  rep_origin     ori: high-copy-number ColE1/pMB1/pBR322/pUC origin of replication
>Addgene plasmid #195532 | pAAV-CAG-DIO-Ace-mNeon2-Kv2.1PR | addgene full sequence | sequence record 383220 | Addgene Partial NGS Result
CCTGCAGGCAGCTGCGCGCTCGCTCGCTCACTGAGGCCGCCCGGGCGTCGGGCGACCTTTGGTCGCCCGG
CCTCAGTGAGCGAGCGAGCGCGCAGAGAGGGAGTGGCCAACTCCATCACTAGGGGTTCCTGTCGACATTG
ATTATTGACTAGTTATTAATAGTAATCAATTACGGGGTCATTAGTTCATAGCCCATATATGGAGTTCCGC
GTTACATAACTTACGGTAAATGGCCCGCCTGGCTGACCGCCCAACGACCCCCGCCCATTGACGTCAATAA
TGACGTATGTTCCCATAGTAACGCCAATAGGGACTTTCCATTGACGTCAATGGGTGGAGTATTTACGGTA
AACTGCCCACTTGGCAGTACATCAAGTGTATCATATGCCAAGTACGCCCCCTATTGACGTCAATGACGGT
AAATGGCCCGCCTGGCATTATGCCCAGTACATGACCTTATGGGACTTTCCTACTTGGCAGTACATCTACG
TATTAGTCATCGCTATTACCATGGTCGAGGTGAGCCCCACGTTCTGCTTCACTCTCCCCATCTCCCCCCC
CTCCCCACCCCCAATTTTGTATTTATTTATTTTTTAATTATTTTGTGCAGCGATGGGGGCGGGGGGGGGG
GGGGGGCGCGCGCCAGGCGGGGCGGGGCGGGGCGAGGGGCGGGGCGGGGCGAGGCGGAGAGGTGCGGCGG
CAGCCAATCAGAGCGGCGCGCTCCGAAAGTTTCCTTTTATGGCGAGGCGGCGGCGGCGGCGGCCCTATAA
AAAGCGAAGCGCGCGGCGGGCGGGAGTCGCTGCGCGCTGCCTTCGCCCCGTGCCCCGCTCCGCCGCCGCC
TCGCGCCGCCCGCCCCGGCTCTGACTGACCGCGTTACTCCCACAGGTGAGCGGGCGGGACGGCCCTTCTC
CTCCGGGCTGTAATTAGCGCTTGGTTTAATGACGGCTTGTTTCTTTTCTGTGGCTGCGTGAAAGCCTTGA
GGGGCTCCGGGAGGGCCCTTTGTGCGGGGGGAGCGGCTCGGGGGGTGCGTGCGTGTGTGTGTGCGTGGGG
AGCGCCGCGTGCGGCTCCGCGCTGCCCGGCGGCTGTGAGCGCTGCGGGCGCGGCGCGGGGCTTTGTGCGC
TCCGCAGTGTGCGCGAGGGGAGCGCGGCCGGGGGCGGTGCCCCGCGGTGCGGGGGGGGCTGCGAGGGGAA
CAAAGGCTGCGTGCGGGGTGTGTGCGTGGGGGGGTGAGCAGGGGGTGTGGGCGCGTCGGTCGGGCTGCAA
CCCCCCCTGCACCCCCCTCCCCGAGTTGCTGAGCACGGCCCGGCTTCGGGTGCGGGGCTCCGTACGGGGC
GTGGCGCGGGGCTCGCCGTGCCGGGCGGGGGGTGGCGGCAGGTGGGGGTGCCGGGCGGGGCGGGGCCGCC
TCGGGCCGGGGAGGGCTCGGGGGAGGGGCGCGGCGGCCCCCGGAGCGCCGGCGGCTGTCGAGGCGCGGCG
AGCCGCAGCCATTGCCTTTTATGGTAATCGTGCGAGAGGGCGCAGGGACTTCCTTTGTCCCAAATCTGTG
CGGAGCCGAAATCTGGGAGGCGCCGCCGCACCCCCTCTAGCGGGCGCGGGGCGAAGCGGTGCGGCGCCGG
CAGGAAGGAAATGGGCGGGGAGGGCCTTCGTGCGTCGCCGCGCCGCCGTCCCCTTCTCCCTCTCCAGCCT
CGGGGCTGTCCGCGGGGGGACGGCTGCCTTCGGGGGGGACGGGGCAGGGCGGGGTTCGGCTTCTGGCGTG
TGACCGGCGGCTCTAGAGCCTCTGCTAACCATGTTCATGCCTTCTTCTTTTTCCTACAGCTCCTGGGCAA
CGTGCTGGTTATTGTGCTGTCTCATCATTTTGGCAAAGAATTCGATGACTCCGGAATAACTTCGTATAGG
ATACTTTATACGAAGTTATGCAGAATGGTAGCTGGATTGTAGCTGCTATTAGCAATATGAAACCTCTTAA
TAACTTCGTATAGCATACATTATACGAAGTTATGGCGCGTTAGAATCGAGTAGCCTCGGGGAAATCTGTT
GCGCAAGAGATGAAGCTATCAATAGATGACATACTCCTCATGTCAATCACTCCTTCAGTCCTGGCAGGGA
GGGGAGCCACGGGACTTGGCATACTGGACATCTCAAGCTCTTCGGGAGGCTTAGACTGTGGAGCCATTTC
CTTTGTGTTCAGGATAGGCTGACTTTGCACCTCGTTCTCGTAGCAGAACACGTTGATGTCGATCTGGTCC
AGGGGGATGTACTCGCCCTCGCTGGTGATCCTGCTCTTCTTGTACAGCTCGTCCATGCCCATCACATCGG
TAAAGGCCTTTTGCCACTCCTTGAAGTTGAGCTCGGTCTTGGAGTGCTTGAGCTCCGTCTTACGGAACAC
GTACATCGGCTGGTTCTTCAGATAGTTAGCCGCCATTGGCTTGGCAAAGGTGTAGGTGGTCCGCGCAGTG
CTCCTGTAGCGCTTGCCATTTCCAGTGGTGTAACTCCACTTAAAGGTACTGATGATGGTTTTGTCGTTGG
GGTAAGTCTTCTTCGACCTGCACCAGTCCGCAGCGGTCAGCGAGTTGGTCATCACAGGACCGTCAGCAGG
GAAACCAGTCCCCTTCACCTGGGCCTCTCCTTTGATGTGGCTTCCCTCGTAGGTGTAGCGGTAGTTAACA
GTAAGGGAGGCACCATCTTCAAACTGCATTGTGCGATGGACTTGGTATCCGGAGCCATCTACCATGGCGG
CCTGGAAAGGCGACATCCCGTCAGGGTAGGGCAGGTACTGATGGAAGCCATACCCGATATGAGGGACCAG
AATCCAGGGGGAGAACTGGAGGTCACCCTTGGTGGACTTCAGGTTTAACTCCTCATAACCATCATTTGGA
TTGCCGGTGCCCTGACCCACCATGTCAAAGTCCACACCGTTGATGGAGCCAAAGATGTGTAACTCATGTG
TCGCTGGGTAGGACTTGAAGATAGTCTCATGGGCAATGAGGCACCCCATTCCAAACAGTGGCTTAGCGAG
CACATCCAGGATTCCCATGAGAATGGCCTCATTGTCGACGGACAGCACGCCACTACCAGACCCGAAAGCC
CACACGACAGGATAAAACACCCAGAGGATTGACAGGAAGACGAGCAGACTGACATAGGAGCTATGGTACT
CGGGGCTTTTCTTCAGATCGTCTTTCCAAGTGGCGTTATACATCCCGTATGTCAGGACTGCCTGCATCAC
ACATCCAGCGATAAAGTACACCCATTTGAACTTGTGTTCATCCTCGAAGGCGCCCAGAATACCAAACACG
ATCATGAAAATGTCTGCGCCGATGACCCAAGAAATCATCACTCCGCCCATCTTGGTCATGACGATGAGAT
CGAGCAGGAGCAGTGGTGTGGTCAGCACCCAGGAAATATATCTTGCGTAGACCACCTGCCTTTCACCATT
CATTGTCAGGTCCTGGTAGTTCACGGCCATTGCATAGTAAGCGGTAGCGGCGATAGTGCAGATGGCAATG
TTGATATAGTATGCGCTCTTCAGCTCTGAAGGCCGAAAGTGCACAGCCACTCCAAAAGCAATAGCAGCAG
CAGCCATAATAGCAAAGACAATCCACTGTGCAATCATGCCGGTCTCGGTTTCCACGTCAGCCATGGTGGC
CTAGCATAACTTCGTATAAAGTATCCTATACGAAGTTATTTGCCTTAACCCAGAAATTATCACTGTTATT
CTTTAGAATGGTGCAAAGAATAACTTCGTATAATGTATGCTATACGAAGTTATGAATTCGATATCTCCGG
AATCAACCTCTGGATTACAAAATTTGTGAAAGATTGACTGGTATTCTTAACTATGTTGCTCCTTTTACGC
TATGTGGATACGCTGCTTTAATGCCTTTGTATCATGCTATTGCTTCCCGTATGGCTTTCATTTTCTCCTC
CTTGTATAAATCCTGGTTGCTGTCTCTTTATGAGGAGTTGTGGCCCGTTGTCAGGCAACGTGGCGTGGTG
TGCACTGTGTTTGCTGACGCAACCCCCACTGGTTGGGGCATTGCCACCACCTGTCAGCTCCTTTCCGGGA
CTTTCGCTTTCCCCCTCCCTATTGCCACGGCGGAACTCATCGCCGCCTGCCTTGCCCGCTGCTGGACAGG
GGCTCGGCTGTTGGGCACTGACAATTCCGTGGTGTTGTCGGGGAAGCTGACGTCCTTTCCATGGCTGCTC
GCCTGTGTTGCCACCTGGATTCTGCGCGGGACGTCCTTCTGCTACGTCCCTTCGGCCCTCAATCCAGCGG
ACCTTCCTTCCCGCGGCCTGCTGCCGGCTCTGCGGCCTCTTCCGCGTCTTCGCCTTCGCCCTCAGACGAG
TCGGATCTCCCTTTGGGCCGCCTCCCCGCCTGGATCCTGTGCCTTCTAGTTGCCAGCCATCTGTTGTTTG
CCCCTCCCCCGTGCCTTCCTTGACCCTGGAAGGTGCCACTCCCACTGTCCTTTCCTAATAAAATGAGGAA
ATTGCATCGCATTGTCTGAGTAGGTGTCATTCTATTCTGGGGGGTGGGGTGGGGCAGGACAGCAAGGGGG
AGGATTGGGAAGACAATAGCAGGCATGCTGGGGATGCGGTGGGCTCTATGGCAGGAACCCCTAGTGATGG
AGTTGGCCACTCCCTCTCTGCGCGCTCGCTCGCTCACTGAGGCCGGGCGACCAAAGGTCGCCCGACGCCC
GGGCTTTGCCCGGGCGGCCTCAGTGAGCGAGCGAGCGCGCAGCTGCCTGCAGGGGCGCCTGATGCGGTAT
TTTCTCCTTACGCATCTGTGCGGTATTTCACACCGCATA
[95 nt withheld, positions 4800-4894]
T
[46 nt withheld, positions 4896-4941]
C
[141 nt withheld, positions 4943-5083]
CCTTTGACGTTGGAGTCCACGTTCTTT
[37 nt withheld, positions 5111-5147]
ACTCTATCTCGGGCTATTCTTTTGATTTATAAGGGATTTTGCCGATTTCGGTCTATTGGTTAAAAAATGA
GCTGATTTAACAAAAATTTAACGCGAATTTTAACAAAATATTAACGTTTACAATTTTATGGTGCACTCTC
AGTACAATCTGCTCTGATGCCGCATAGTTAAGCCAGCCCCGACACCCGCCAACACCCGCTGACGCGCCCT
GACGGGCTTGTCTGCTCCCGGCATCCGCTTACAGACAAGCTGTGACCGTCTCCGGGAGCTGCATGTGTCA
GAGGTTTTCACCGTCATCACCGAAACGCGCGAGACGAAAGGGCCTCGTGATACGCCTATTTTTATAGGTT
AATGTCATGATAATAATGGTTTCTTAGACGTCAGGTGGCACTTTTCGGGGAAATGTGCGCGGAACCCCTA
TTTGTTTATTTTTCTAAATACATTCAAATATGTATCCGCTCATGAGACAATAACCCTGATAAATGCTTCA
ATAATATTGAAAAAGGAAGAGTATGAGTATTCAACATTTCCGTGTCGCCCTTATTCCCTTTTTTGCGGCA
TTTTGCCTTCCTGTTTTTGCTCACCCAGAAACGCTGGTGAAAGTAAAAGATGCTGAAGATCAGTTGGGTG
CACGAGTGGGTTACATCGAACTGGATCTCAACAGCGGTAAGATCCTTGAGAGTTTTCGCCCCGAAGAACG
TTTTCCAATGATGAGCACTTTTAAAGTTCTGCTATGTGGCGCGGTATTATCCCGTATTGACGCCGGGCAA
GAGCAACTCGGTCGCCGCATACACTATTCTCAGAATGACTTGGTTGAGTACTCACCAGTCACAGAAAAGC
ATCTTACGGATGGCATGACAGTAAGAGAATTATGCAGTGCTGCCATAACCATGAGTGATAACACTGCGGC
CAACTTACTTCTGACAACGATCGGAGGACCGAAGGAGCTAACCGCTTTTTTGCACAACATGGGGGATCAT
GTAACTCGCCTTGATCGTTGGGAACCGGAGCTGAATGAAGCCATACCAAACGACGAGCGTGACACCACGA
TGCCTGTAGCAATGGCAACAACGTTGCGCAAACTATTAACTGGCGAACTACTTACTCTAGCTTCCCGGCA
ACAATTAATAGACTGGATGGAGGCGGATAAAGTTGCAGGACCACTTCTGCGCTCGGCCCTTCCGGCTGGC
TGGTTTATTGCTGATAAATCTGGAGCCGGTGAGCGTGGGTCTCGCGGTATCATTGCAGCACTGGGGCCAG
ATGGTAAGCCCTCCCGTATCGTAGTTATCTACACGACGGGGAGTCAGGCAACTATGGATGAACGAAATAG
ACAGATCGCTGAGATAGGTGCCTCACTGATTAAGCATTGGTAACTGTCAGACCAAGTTTACTCATATATA
CTTTAGATTGATTTAAAACTTCATTTTTAATTTAAAAGGATCTAGGTGAAGATCCTTTTTGATAATCTCA
TGACCAAAATCCCTTAACGTGAGTTTTCGTTCCACTGAGCGTCAGACCCCGTAGAAAAGATCAAAGGATC
TTCTTGAGATCCTTTTTTTCTGCGCGTAATCTGCTGCTTGCAAACAAAAAAACCACCGCTACCAGCGGTG
GTTTGTTTGCCGGATCAAGAGCTACCAACTCTTTTTCCGAAGGTAACTGGCTTCAGCAGAGCGCAGATAC
CAAATACTGTTCTTCTAGTGTAGCCGTAGTTAGGCCACCACTTCAAGAACTCTGTAGCACCGCCTACATA
CCTCGCTCTGCTAATCCTGTTACCAGTGGCTGCTGCCAGTGGCGATAAGTCGTGTCTTACCGGGTTGGAC
TCAAGACGATAGTTACCGGATAAGGCGCAGCGGTCGGGCTGAACGGGGGGTTCGTGCACACAGCCCAGCT
TGGAGCGAACGACCTACACCGAACTGAGATACCTACAGCGTGAGCTATGAGAAAGCGCCACGCTTCCCGA
AGGGAGAAAGGCGGACAGGTATCCGGTAAGCGGCAGGGTCGGAACAGGAGAGCGCACGAGGGAGCTTCCA
GGGGGAAACGCCTGGTATCTTTATAGTCCTGTCGGGTTTCGCCACCTCTGACTTGAGCGTCGATTTTTGT
GATGCTCGTCAGGGGGGCGGAGCCTATGGAAAAACGCCAGCAACGCGGCCTTTTTACGGTTCCTGGCCTT
TTGCTGGCCTTTTGCTCACATGT
